Addgene plasmid #83366: pCFP.HXGPRT
Purpose: Plasmid contains LIC cassette upstream of an in-frame copy of CFP and HXGPRT selectable marker cassette for endogenous tagging on the gene locus
Depositing lab: Vernon Carruthers. Publication: Tagging of endogenous genes in a Toxoplasma gondii strain lacking Ku80. Huynh MH, Carruthers VB. Eukaryot Cell. 2009 Apr;8(4):530-9. doi: 10.1128/EC.00358-08. Epub 2009 Feb 13. PubMed 19218426.
Backbone
  Vector backbone: pKS
  Vector type: Toxoplasma gondii
Growth in bacteria
  Bacterial resistance: Ampicillin, 100 μg/mL
  Growth temperature: 37°C
  Growth strain: DH5alpha
  Copy number: High Copy
Gene/Insert
  Gene/Insert name: CFP
  Insert size (bp): 720
  Tag / fusion protein: CFP
Terms and licenses: Academic/Nonprofit Terms; Industry Terms: Not Available to Industry
How to cite: pCFP.HXGPRT was a gift from Vernon Carruthers (Addgene plasmid # 83366 ; http://n2t.net/addgene:83366 ; RRID:Addgene_83366)
