[The description below was written by a language model from this plasmid's Addgene catalogue record and pLannotate feature annotations shown in this document.]
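Description:
pCFP.HXGPRT is a Toxoplasma gondii endogenous-tagging vector built on the pBluescript-type pKS backbone. In E. coli it is maintained as a high-copy plasmid through the ColE1/pUC origin and selected with ampicillin via the β-lactamase gene. The backbone also carries an f1 phage origin, remnants of the lacZα/lac promoter region and multiple cloning site, and flanking T3 and T7 promoters, all standard carry-overs that play no role in the parasite.

The functional payload has two parts. The first is a ligation-independent cloning (LIC) cassette placed immediately upstream of an in-frame 720 bp cyan fluorescent protein coding sequence, annotated as ECFP and lying just downstream of the T3 promoter side of the polylinker. The LIC site itself is described in the catalogue entry but is not called out in the feature table. The second is a selectable marker cassette encoding the T. gondii hypoxanthine-xanthine-guanine phosphoribosyltransferase (HXGPRT), a purine salvage enzyme. The promoter and untranslated regions driving HXGPRT, and any 3′ sequence following CFP, are not annotated and are not stated in the record.

In use, a fragment from the 3′ end of a gene of interest, lacking its stop codon, is inserted into the LIC cassette so that it reads into CFP. Homologous integration of the plasmid at the chromosomal locus then yields a C-terminal CFP fusion expressed under the gene's native regulation, with HXGPRT selecting for integrants. The associated work describes this approach in a T. gondii strain lacking Ku80, where reduced non-homologous end joining favours targeted integration.
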