Features (pLannotate 1.2.2; 16 found; start..end, strand, type, name):
    470..1159    +  CDS            HPRT (sequence withheld): HGXR_TOXGO - Experimental evidence at protein level: Swiss-Prot protein existence level 1. Catalyzes the transfer of a ribosyl phosphate group from 5- phosphoribose 1-diphosphate to the N(9) of hypoxanthine, guanine or xanthine, leading to IMP, GMP and XMP, respectively. Plays a central role in the generation of purine nucleotides through the purine salvage pathway. From Toxoplasma gondii.
   1929..1973    -  misc_feature   MCS (fragment): pBluescript multiple cloning site
   1982..2000    -  promoter       T7 promoter: promoter for bacteriophage T7 RNA polymerase
   2003..2160    +  CDS            lacZα (fragment): LacZα fragment of β-galactosidase; lacZ fragment
   2165..2620    +  rep_origin     f1 ori (sequence partly withheld): f1 bacteriophage origin of replication; arrow indicates direction of (+) strand synthesis
   2646..2750    +  promoter       AmpR promoter: bla
   2751..3611    +  CDS            AmpR: β-lactamase; bla; confers resistance to ampicillin, carbenicillin, and related antibiotics
   3782..4370    +  rep_origin     ori: high-copy-number ColE1/pMB1/pBR322/pUC origin of replication
   4553..4645    +  CDS            lacI (fragment): lac repressor; lacI; The lac repressor binds to the lac operator to inhibit transcription in E. coli. This inhibition can be relieved by adding lactose or isopropyl-β-D-thiogalactopyranoside (IPTG).
   4658..4679    +  protein_bind   CAP binding site: CAP binding activates transcription in the presence of cAMP. E. coli catabolite activator protein
   4694..4724    +  promoter       lac promoter: promoter for the E. coli lac operon
   4732..4748    +  protein_bind   lac operator: The lac repressor binds to the lac operator to inhibit transcription in E. coli. This inhibition can be relieved by adding lactose or isopropyl-β-D-thiogalactopyranoside (IPTG). lac repressor encoded by lacI
   4793..4811    +  promoter       T3 promoter: promoter for bacteriophage T3 RNA polymerase
   4874..5593    +  CDS            ECFP: enhanced CFP mammalian codon-optimized
   6352..6370    -  misc_feature   MCS (fragment): pBluescript multiple cloning site
   6377..9       -  misc_feature   MCS (fragment) (across the origin): pBluescript multiple cloning site
>Addgene plasmid #83366 | pCFP.HXGPRT | depositor full sequence | sequence record 165803 | pCFP.HXGPRT sequence 6392 bps
AAGCTTGATCAGCACGAAACCTTGCATTCAAACCCGCCCGCGGAAGATCCGATCTTGCTGCTGTTCGCAG
TCCCAGTAGCGTCCTGTCGGCCGCGCCGTCTCTGTTGGTGGGCAGCCGCTACACCTGTTATCTGACTGCC
GTGCGCGAAAATGACGCCATTTTTGGGAAAATCGGGGAACTTCATTCTTTAAAAGTATGCGGAGGTTTCC
TTTTTCTTCTGTTCGTTTCTTTTTCTCGGGTTTGATAACCGTGTTCGATGTAAGCACTTTCCGTCTCTCC
TCCGTGCTTTGTTCGACATCGAGACCAGGTGTGCAGATCCTTCGCTTGTCGATCCGGAGACGCGTGTCTC
GTAGAACCTTTTCATTTTACCACACGGCAGTGCGGAGCACTGCTCTGAGTGCAGCAGGGACGGGTGAAGT
TTCGCTTTAGTAGTGCGTTTCTGCTCTACGGGGCGTTGTCAGATCCAAA
[690 nt withheld, positions 470-1159]
TAAACCCTGCATAGCCCACAGAAGCTGCCCGTCTCTCGTTTTCCTCTCTTTTCGGAGGGATCAGGGAGAG
TGCCTCGGGTCGGAGAGAGCTGACGAGGGGGTGCCAGAGACCCCTGTGTCCTTTATCGAAGAAAAGGGAT
GACTCTTCATGTGGCATTTCACACAGTCTCACCTCGCCTTGTTTTCTTTTTGTCAATCAGAACGAAAGCG
AGTTGCGGGTGACGCAGATGTGCGTGTATCCACTCGTGAATGCGTTATCGTTCTGTATGCCGCTAGAGTG
CTGGACTGTTGCTGTCTGCCCACGACAGCAGACAACTTTCCTTCTATGCACTTGCAGGATGGTGCAGCGC
AAACGACGGAGAGAAAGGAGCACCCTCTCAGTTTCCCTACGATGTGCTGTCAGTTTCGACTCTTCACCGC
GAACGATTGGCGATACGTCTCTGTTGACTTGTTAGGCTCCGACCACGAAGCTCCCTTAACTAGATAAGCC
GCGACACCTAAGTGTACACCATTTGCAGATCGATAATCTGCGACCGCTGAATCCGTCCAGATCAGTAAAA
CCGCACCACCTAAGTGTAAACCTTGTTTAGGTCGATAAAATGCTACCAACCCCCACCCACAATCGAGCCT
TGAGCGTTTCTGCGCACGCGTTGGCCTACGTGACTTGCTGATGCCTGCCTCTGGCCATTCATGCCAGTCA
GTGCGCATAAAAATGTGGACACAGTCGGTTGACAAGTGTTCTGGCAGGCTACAGTGACACCGCGGTGGAG
GGGGATCCACTAGTTCTAGAGCGGCCGCCACCGCGGTGGAGCTCCAATTCGCCCTATAGTGAGTCGTATT
ACAATTCACTGGCCGTCGTTTTACAACGTCGTGACTGGGAAAACCCTGGCGTTACCCAACTTAATCGCCT
TGCAGCACATCCCCCCTTCGCCAGCTGGCGTAATAGCGAAGAGGCCCGCACCGATCGCCCTTCCCAACAG
TTGCGTAGCCTGAATGGCGAATGGG
[124 nt withheld, positions 2165-2288]
C
[91 nt withheld, positions 2290-2380]
A
[49 nt withheld, positions 2382-2430]
CCTTTGACGTTGGAGTCCACGTTCTTT
[37 nt withheld, positions 2458-2494]
ACCCTATCTCGGTCTATTCTTTTGATTTATAAGGGATTTTGCCGATTTCGGCCTATTGGTTAAAAAATGA
GCTGATTTAACAAAAATTTAACGCGAATTTTAACAAAATATTAACGTTTACAATTTAGGTGGCACTTTTC
GGGGAAATGTGCGCGGAACCCCTATTTGTTTATTTTTCTAAATACATTCAAATATGTATCCGCTCATGAG
ACAATAACCCTGATAAATGCTTCAATAATATTGAAAAAGGAAGAGTATGAGTATTCAACATTTCCGTGTC
GCCCTTATTCCCTTTTTTGCGGCATTTTGCCTTCCTGTTTTTGCTCACCCAGAAACGCTGGTGAAAGTAA
AAGATGCTGAAGATCAGTTGGGTGCACGAGTGGGTTACATCGAACTGGATCTCAACAGCGGTAAGATCCT
TGAGAGTTTTCGCCCCGAAGAACGTTTTCCAATGATGAGCACTTTTAAAGTTCTGCTATGTGGCGCGGTA
TTATCCCGTATTGACGCCGGGCAAGAGCAACTCGGTCGCCGCATACACTATTCTCAGAATGACTTGGTTG
AGTACTCACCAGTCACAGAAAAGCATCTTACGGATGGCATGACAGTAAGAGAATTATGCAGTGCTGCCAT
AAGCATGAGTGATAACACTGCGGCCAACTTACTTCTGACAACGATCGGAGGACCGAAGGAGCTAACCGCT
TTTTTTCACAACATGGGGGATCATGTAACTCGCCTTGATCGTTGGGAACCGGAGCTGAATGAAGCCATAC
CAAACGACGAGCGTGACACCACGATGCCTGTAGCAATGGCAACAACGTTGCGCAAACTATTAACTGGCGA
ACTACTTACTCTAGCTTCCCGGCAACAATTAATAGACTGGATGGAGGCGGATAAAGTTGCAGGACCACTT
CTGCGCTCGGCCCTTCCGGCTGGCTGGTTTATTGCTGATAAATCTGGAGCCGGTGAGCGTGGGTCTCGCG
GTATCATTGCAGCACTGGGGCCAGATGGTAAGCCCTCCCGTATCGTAGTTATCTACACGACGGGCAGTCA
GGCAACTATGGATGAACGAAATAGACAGATCGCTGAGATAGGTGCCTCACTGATTAAGCATTGGTAACTG
TCAGACCAAGTTTACTCATATATACTTTAGATTGATTTAAAACTTCATTTTTAATTTAAAAGGATCTAGG
TGAAGATCCTTTTTGATAATCTCATGACCAAAATCCCTTAACGTGAGTTTTCGTTCCACTGAGCGTCAGA
CCCCGTAGAAAAGATCAAAGGATCTTCTTGAGATCCTTTTTTTCTGCGCGTAATCTGCTGCTTGCAAACA
AAAAAACCACCGCTACCAGCGGTGGTTTGTTTGCCGGATCAAGAGCTACCAACTCTTTTTCCGAAGGTAA
CTGGCTTCAGCAGAGCGCAGATACCAAATACTGTCCTTCTAGTGTAGCCGTAGTTAGGCCACCACTTCAA
GAACTCTGTAGCACCGCCTACATACCTCGCTCTGCTAATCCTGTTACCAGTGGCTGCTGCCAGTGGCGAT
AAGTCGTGTCTTACCGGGTTGGACTCAAGACGATAGTTACCGGATAAGGCGCAGCGGTCGGGCTGAACGG
GGGGTTCGTGCACACAGCCCAGCTTGGAGCGAACGACCTACACCGAACTGAGATACCTACAGCGTGAGCA
TTGAGAAAGCGCCACGCTTCCCGAAGGGAGAAAGGCGGACAGGTATCCGGTAAGCGGCAGGGTCGGAACA
GGAGAGCGCACGAGGGAGCTTCCAGGGGGGAACGCCTGGTATCTTTATAGTCCTGTCGGGTTTCGCCACC
TCTGACTTGAGCGTCGATTTTTGTGATGCTCGTCAGGGGGGCCGAGCCTATGGAAAAACGCCAGCAACGC
GGCCTTTTTACGGTTCCTGGCCTTTTGCTGGCCTTTTGCTCACATGTTCTTTCCTGCGTTATCCCCTGAT
TCTGTGGATAACCGTATTACCGCCTTTGAGTGAGCTGATACCGCTCGCCGCAGCCGAACGACCGAGCGCA
GCGAGTCAGTGAGCGAGGAAGCGGAAGAGCGCCCAATACGCAAACCGCCTCTCCCCGCGCGTTGGCCGAT
TCATTAATGCAGCTGGCACGACAGGTTTCCCGACTGGAAAGCGGGCAGTGAGCGCAACGCAATTAATGTG
AGTTACCTCACTCATTAGGCACCCCAGGCTTTACACTTTATGCTTCCGGCTCCTATGTTGTGTGGAATTG
TGAGCGGATAACAATTTCACACAGGAAACAGCTATGACCATGATTACGCCAAGCTCGGAATTAACCCTCA
CTAAAGGGAACAAAAGCTGGTACCCTGTACTTCCAATCCAATTTAATTAAAATTGGAAGTGGAGGACGGA
TGGTGAGCAAGGGCGAGGAGCTGTTCACCGGGGTGGTGCCCATCCTGGTCGAGCTGGACGGCGACGTAAA
CGGCCACGAGTTCAGCGTGTCCGGCGAGGGCGAGGGCGATGCCACCTACGGCAAGCTGACCCTGAAGTTC
ATCTGCACCACCGGCAAGCTGCCCGTGCCCTGGCCCACCCTCGTGACCACCCTGACCTGGGGCGTGCAGT
GCTTCAGCCGCTACCCCGACCACATGAAGCAGCACGACTTCTTCAAGTCCGCCATGCCCGAAGGCTACGT
CCAGGAGCGCACCATCTTCTTCAAGGACGACGGCAACTACAAGACCCGCGCCGAGGTGAAGTTCGAGGGC
GACACCCTGGTGAACCGCATCGAGCTGAAGGGCATCGACTTCAAGGAGGACGGCAACATCCTGGGGCACA
AGCTGGAGTACAACTACATCAGCCACAACGTCTATATCACCGCCGACAAGCAGAAGAACGGCATCAAGGC
CAACTTCAAGATCCGCCACAACATCGAGGACGGCAGCGTGCAGCTCGCCGACCACTACCAGCAGAACACC
CCCATCGGCGACGGCCCCGTGCTGCTGCCCGACAACCACTACCTGAGCACCCAGTCCGCCCTGAGCAAAG
ACCCCAACGAGAAGCGCGATCACATGGTCCTGCTGGAGTTCGTGACCGCCGCCGGGATCACTCTCGGCAT
GGACGAGCTGTACAAGTAAGGCGCGCCAGAAGCTGCCCGTCTCTCGTTTTCCTCTCTTTTCGGAGGGATC
AGGGAGAGTGCCTCGGGTCGGAGAGAGCTGACGAGGGGGTGCCAGAGACCCCTGTGTCCTTTATCGAAGA
AAAGGGATGACTCTTCATGTGGCATTTCACACAGTCTCACCTCGCCTTGTTTTCTTTTTGTCAATCAGAA
CGAAAGCGAGTTGCGGGTGACGCAGATGTGCGTGTATCCACTCGTGAATGCGTTATCGTTCTGTATGCCG
CTAGAGTGCTGGACTGTTGCTGTCTGCCCACGACAGCAGACAACTTTCCTTCTATGCACTTGCAGGATGG
TGCAGCGCAAACGACGGAGAGAAAGGAGCACCCTCTCAGTTTCCCTACGATGTGCTGTCAGTTTCGACTC
TTCACCGCGAACGATTGGCGATACGTCTCTGTTGACTTGTTAGGCTCCGACCACGAAGCTCCCTTAACTA
GATAAGCCGCGACACCTAAGTGTACACCATTTGCAGATCGATAATCTGCGACCGCTGAATCCGTCCAGAT
CAGTAAAACCGCACCACCTAAGTGTAAACCTTGTTTAGGTCGATAAAATGCTACCAACCCCCACCCACAA
TCGAGCCTTGAGCGTTTCTGCGCACGCGTTGGCCTACGTGACTTGCTGATGCCTGCCTCTGGCCATTCAT
GCCAGTCAGTGCGCATAAAAATGTGGACACAGTCGGTTGACAAGTGTTCTGGCAGGCTACAGTGACACCG
CGGTGGAGGGGGATCCACTAGTTCTACTCGAGGGTCGACGGTATCGAT
