>Addgene plasmid #83366 | pCFP.HXGPRT | addgene partial sequence | sequence record 160537 | M13-Rev 5'-CAGGAAACAGCTATGACC-3'
AATTAACCCTCACTAAAGGGAACAAAAGCTGGTACCCTGTACTTCCAATCCAATTTAATTAAAATTGGAA
GTGGAGGACGGATGGTGAGCAAGGGCGAGGAGCTGTTCACCGGGGTGGTGCCCATCCTGGTCGAGCTGGA
CGGCGACGTAAACGGCCACGAGTTCAGCGTGTCCGGCGAGGGCGAGGGCGATGCCACCTACGGCAAGCTG
ACCCTGAAGTTCATCTGCACCACCGGCAAGCTGCCCGTGCCCTGGCCCACCCTCGTGACCACCCTGACCT
GGGGCGTGCAGTGCTTCAGCCGCTACCCCGACCACATGAAGCAGCACGACTTCTTCAAGTCCGCCATGCC
CGAAGGCTACGTCCAGGAGCGCACCATCTTCTTCAAGGACGACGGCAACTACAAGACCCGCGCCGAGGTG
AAGTTCGAGGGCGACACCCTGGTGAACCGCATCGAGCTGAAGGGCATCGACTTCAAGGAGGACGGCAACA
TCCTGGGGCACAAGCTGGAGTACAACTACATCAGCCACAACGTCTATATCACCGCCGACAAGCAGAAGAA
CGGCATCAAGGCCAACTTCAAGATCCGCCACAACATCGAGGACGGCAGCGTGCAGCTCGCCGACCACTAC
CAGCAGAACACCCCCATCGGCGACGGCCCCGTGCTGCTGCCCGACAACCACTACCTGAGCACCCAGTCCG
CCCTGAGCAAAGACCCCAACGAGAAGCGCGATCACATGGTCCTGCTGGAGTTCGTGACCGCCGCCGGGAT
CACTCTCGGCATGGACGAGCTGTACAAGTAAGGCGCGCCAGAAGCTGCCCGTCTCTCGTTTTCCTCTCTT
TTCGGAGGGATCAGGGAGAGTGCCTCGGGTCGGAGAGAGCTGACGAGGGGGTGCCAGAGACCCCTGTGTC
CTTTATCGAAGAAAAGGGATGACTCTTCATGTGGCATTTCACACAGTCTCACCTCGCCTTG
