>Addgene plasmid #83366 | pCFP.HXGPRT | addgene partial sequence | sequence record 160538 | EGFP-C 5'-CATGGTCCTGCTGGAGTTCGTG-3'
TCTCGGCATGGACGAGCTGTACAAGTAAGGCGCGCCAGAAGCTGCCCGTCTCTCGTTTTCCTCTCTTTTC
GGAGGGATCAGGGAGAGTGCCTCGGGTCGGAGAGAGCTGACGAGGGGGTGCCAGAGACCCCTGTGTCCTT
TATCGAAGAAAAGGGATGACTCTTCATGTGGCATTTCACACAGTCTCACCTCGCCTTGTTTTCTTTTTGT
CAATCAGAACGAAAGCGAGTTGCGGGTGACGCAGATGTGCGTGTATCCACTCGTGAATGCGTTATCGTTC
TGTATGCCGCTAGAGTGCTGGACTGTTGCTGTCTGCCCACGACAGCAGACAACTTTCCTTCTATGCACTT
GCAGGATGGTGCAGCGCAAACGACGGAGAGAAAGGAGCACCCTCTCAGTTTCCCTACGATGTGCTGTCAG
TTTCGACTCTTCACCGCGAACGATTGGCGATACGTCTCTGTTGACTTGTTAGGCTCCGACCACGAAGCTC
CCTTAACTAGATAAGCCGCGACACCTAAGTGTACACCATTTGCAGATCGATAATCTGCGACCGCTGAATC
CGTCCAGATCAGTAAAACCGCACCACCTAAGTGTAAACCTTGTTTAGGTCGATAAAATGCTACCAACCCC
CACCCACAATCGAGCCTTGAGCGTTTCTGCGCACGCGTTGGCCTACGTGACTTGCTGATGCCTGCCTCTG
GCCATTCATGCCAGTCAGTGCGCATAAAAATGTGGACACAGTCGGTTGACAAGTGTTCTGGCAGGCTACA
GTGACACCGCGGTGGAGGGGGATCCACTAGTTCTACTCGAGGGTCGACGGTATCGATAAGCTTGATCAGC
ACGAAACCTTGCATTCAAACCCGCCCGCGGAAGATCCGATCTTGCTGCTGTTCGCAGTCCCAGTAGCGTC
CTGTCGGCCGCGCCGTCTCTGTTGGTGGGCAGCCGCTACACCTGTTATCTGACTGCCGTGCGC
