>Addgene plasmid #83366 | pCFP.HXGPRT | addgene partial sequence | sequence record 160540 | pBluescript-SK 5'-tctagaactagtggatc-3'
TAGCCTGCCAGAACACTTGTCAACCGACTGTGTCCACATTTTTATGCGCACTGACTGGCATGAATGGCCA
GAGGCAGGCATCAGCAAGTCACGTAGGCCAACGCGTGCGCAGAAACGCTCAAGGCTCGATTGTGGGTGGG
GGTTGGTAGCATTTTATCGACCTAAACAAGGTTTACACTTAGGTGGTGCGGTTTTACTGATCTGGACGGA
TTCAGCGGTCGCAGATTATCGATCTGCAAATGGTGTACACTTAGGTGTCGCGGCTTATCTAGTTAAGGGA
GCTTCGTGGTCGGAGCCTAACAAGTCAACAGAGACGTATCGCCAATCGTTCGCGGTGAAGAGTCGAAACT
GACAGCACATCGTAGGGAAACTGAGAGGGTGCTCCTTTCTCTCCGTCGTTTGCGCTGCACCATCCTGCAA
GTGCATAGAAGGAAAGTTGTCTGCTGTCGTGGGCAGACAGCAACAGTCCAGCACTCTAGCGGCATACAGA
ACGATAACGCATTCACGAGTGGATACACGCACATCTGCGTCACCCGCAACTCGCTTTCGTTCTGATTGAC
AAAAAGAAAACAAGGCGAGGTGAGACTGTGTGAAATGCCACATGAAGAGTCATCCCTTTTCTTCGATAAA
GGACACAGGGGTCTCTGGCACCCCCTCGTCAGCTCTCTCCGACCCGAGGCACTCTCCCTGATCCCTCCGA
AAAGAGAGGAAAACGAGAGACGGGCAGCTTCTGGCGCGCCTTACTTGTACAGCTCGTCCATGCCGAGAGT
GATCCCGGCGGCGGTCACGAACTCCAGCAGGACCATGTGATCGCGCTTCTCGTTGGGGTCTTTGCTCAGG
GCGGACTG
