>Addgene plasmid #83366 | pCFP.HXGPRT | addgene partial sequence | sequence record 162084 | T7 5'-TAATACGACTCACTATAGGG-3'
CGGCCGCTCTAGAACTAGTGGATCCCCCTCCACCGCGGTGTCACTGTAGCCTGCCAGAACACTTGTCAAC
CGACTGTGTCCACATTTTTATGCGCACTGACTGGCATGAATGGCCAGAGGCAGGCATCAGCAAGTCACGT
AGGCCAACGCGTGCGCAGAAACGCTCAAGGCTCGATTGTGGGTGGGGGTTGGTAGCATTTTATCGACCTA
AACAAGGTTTACACTTAGGTGGTGCGGTTTTACTGATCTGGACGGATTCAGCGGTCGCAGATTATCGATC
TGCAAATGGTGTACACTTAGGTGTCGCGGCTTATCTAGTTAAGGGAGCTTCGTGGTCGGAGCCTAACAAG
TCAACAGAGACGTATCGCCAATCGTTCGCGGTGAAGAGTCGAAACTGACAGCACATCGTAGGGAAACTGA
GAGGGTGCTCCTTTCTCTCCGTCGTTTGCGCTGCACCATCCTGCAAGTGCATAGAAGGAAAGTTGTCTGC
TGTCGTGGGCAGACAGCAACAGTCCAGCACTCTAGCGGCATACAGAACGATAACGCATTCACGAGTGGAT
ACACGCACATCTGCGTCACCCGCAACTCGCTTTCGTTCTGATTGACAAAAAGAAAACAAGGCGAGGTGAG
ACTGTGTGAAATGCCACATGAAGAGTCATCCCTTTTCTTCGATAAAGGACACAGGGGTCTCTGGCACCCC
CTCGTCAGCTCTCTCCGACCCGAGGCACTCTCCCTGATCCCTCCGAAAAGAGAGGAAAACGAGAGACGGG
CAGCTTCTGTGGGCTATGCAGGGTTTA
[130 nt withheld, positions 798-927]
